Addgene plasmid #232957: pAG415Gal_Gcn4 ILVtoED
Purpose: Galactose iduced expression of Gcn4 ILVtoED in yeast
Depositing lab: Aseem Ansari & Tanja Mittag. Depositing organization: St. Jude Children's Research Hospital. Publication: Reconciling competing models on the roles of condensates and soluble complexes in transcription factor function. Bremer A, Lang WH, Kempen RP, Sweta K, Taylor AB, Borgia MB, Ansari AZ, Mittag T. bioRxiv [Preprint]. 2024 Nov 22:2024.11.21.624739. doi: 10.1101/2024.11.21.624739. PubMed 39605529.
Backbone
  Vector backbone: pAG415Gal-ccdB
  Backbone manufacturer: Susan Lindquist (Addgene #14145)
  Vector type: Yeast Expression
  Selectable markers: LEU2
Growth in bacteria
  Bacterial resistance: Ampicillin, 100 μg/mL
  Growth temperature: 37°C
  Growth strain: DH5alpha
  Copy number: High Copy
Gene/Insert
  Gene/Insert name: Gcn4 ILVtoED
  Species: S. cerevisiae (budding yeast)
  Mutation: L123D, I128E, V130E, V135E, L137D, I142D
  Promoter: Gal1
  Tag / fusion protein: TEV cleavage site (N terminal on insert)
  Cloning method: Gateway Cloning
Terms and licenses: Academic/Nonprofit Terms; Industry Terms: Not Available to Industry
Depositor comments: Please visit https://doi.org/10.1101/2024.11.21.624739 for bioRxiv preprint.
How to cite: pAG415Gal_Gcn4 ILVtoED was a gift from Aseem Ansari & Tanja Mittag (Addgene plasmid # 232957 ; http://n2t.net/addgene:232957 ; RRID:Addgene_232957)
