[The description below was written by a language model from this plasmid's Addgene catalogue record and pLannotate feature annotations shown in this document.]
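Description:
pAG415Gal_Gcn4 ILVtoED is a 7.1 kb yeast expression plasmid made by Gateway recombination into the pAG415Gal-ccdB destination vector. It is a shuttle vector. In E. coli it replicates at high copy from a ColE1/pUC-type origin and is selected with ampicillin through the β-lactamase gene. In Saccharomyces cerevisiae it is maintained as a centromeric plasmid through a CEN6/ARS element, which keeps copy number low and stable, and it is selected by leucine prototrophy from a LEU2 cassette with its own promoter. The backbone also carries pBluescript-derived remnants: an f1 origin, lac promoter/operator and lacZα fragments, and flanking T3 and T7 promoters. These play no role in yeast expression.

The expression cassette runs from the GAL1 promoter, which is regulated by Gal4 and induced by galactose, to the CYC1 terminator. Between them, attB1 and attB2 sites left by the Gateway reaction flank the insert. The insert is a mutant of the S. cerevisiae transcription factor Gcn4, preceded by an N-terminal TEV protease cleavage site. It carries six substitutions that replace hydrophobic isoleucine, leucine and valine residues with acidic ones: L123D, I128E, V130E, V135E, L137D and I142D. The automated annotation does not label Gcn4 itself. It marks only a short stretch as a fragment of Neurospora cpc-1, the Gcn4 homologue, which probably reflects conserved sequence. The attB sites lie only about 370 bp apart, so the insert may encode just part of Gcn4, although the record does not say so.

The stated purpose is galactose-induced expression of this variant in yeast. The associated study examines the roles of condensates and soluble complexes in transcription factor function.
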