Features (pLannotate 1.2.2; 27 found; start..end, strand, type, name):
     70..573     -  misc_feature   CEN/ARS: S. cerevisiae CEN6 centromere fused to an autonomously replicating sequence
    610..714     +  promoter       AmpR promoter: bla
    715..1575    +  CDS            AmpR: β-lactamase; bla; confers resistance to ampicillin, carbenicillin, and related antibiotics
   1746..2334    +  rep_origin     ori: high-copy-number ColE1/pMB1/pBR322/pUC origin of replication
   2517..2609    +  CDS            lacI (fragment): lac repressor; lacI; The lac repressor binds to the lac operator to inhibit transcription in E. coli. This inhibition can be relieved by adding lactose or isopropyl-β-D-thiogalactopyranoside (IPTG).
   2622..2643    +  protein_bind   CAP binding site: CAP binding activates transcription in the presence of cAMP. E. coli catabolite activator protein
   2658..2688    +  promoter       lac promoter: promoter for the E. coli lac operon
   2696..2712    +  protein_bind   lac operator: The lac repressor binds to the lac operator to inhibit transcription in E. coli. This inhibition can be relieved by adding lactose or isopropyl-β-D-thiogalactopyranoside (IPTG). lac repressor encoded by lacI
   2757..2775    +  promoter       T3 promoter: promoter for bacteriophage T3 RNA polymerase
   2799..3240    +  promoter       GAL1 promoter: S. cerevisiae GAL1; inducible promoter, regulated by Gal4
   3255..3275    +  misc_feature   MCS (fragment): pBluescript multiple cloning site
   3279..3303    +  protein_bind   attB1: mutant version of attB; recombination site for the Gateway® BP reaction BP Clonase™
   3309..3325    +  CDS            TEV site (fragment): tobacco etch virus (TEV) protease recognition and cleavage site
   3498..3608    +  CDS            cpc-1 (fragment): CPC1_NEUCR - Experimental evidence at protein level: Swiss-Prot protein existence level 1. In N.crassa grown under amino acid starvation conditions, this protein is required for increasing the transcription of the genes coding for many amino acid biosynthetic pathways enzymes. This transcription factor binds and recognize the DNA sequence: 5'-TGACTC- 3'. From Neurospora crassa (strain ATCC 24698 / 74-OR23-1A / CBS 708.71 / DSM 1257 / FGSC 987).
   3673..3697    -  protein_bind   attB2: mutant version of attB; recombination site for the Gateway® BP reaction BP Clonase™
   3701..3726    +  misc_feature   MCS (fragment): pBluescript multiple cloning site
   3731..3978    +  terminator     CYC1 terminator: S. cerevisiae CYC1; transcription terminator for CYC1
   3997..4015    -  promoter       T7 promoter: promoter for bacteriophage T7 RNA polymerase
   4023..4178    +  CDS            lacZα (fragment): LacZα fragment of β-galactosidase; lacZ fragment
   4182..4610    +  rep_origin     f1 ori (sequence partly withheld): f1 bacteriophage origin of replication; arrow indicates direction of (+) strand synthesis
   4638..4690    -  misc_feature   bom (fragment): basis of mobility region from pBR322
   4721..4798    +  CDS            YO192_YEAST (fragment): Experimental evidence at protein level: Swiss-Prot protein existence level 1. From Saccharomyces cerevisiae (strain ATCC 204508 / S288c) (Baker's yeast).
   4938..5345    +  promoter       LEU2 promoter: S. cerevisiae LEU2
   5346..6440    +  CDS            LEU2: 3-isopropylmalate dehydrogenase, required for leucine biosynthesis; S. cerevisiae LEU2; yeast auxotrophic marker
   6802..6918    -  CDS            NFS1 (fragment): NFS1_YEAST - Also known as SPL1 From Saccharomyces cerevisiae (strain ATCC 204508 / S288c) (Baker's yeast).
   6917..6967    -  misc_feature   bom (fragment): basis of mobility region from pBR322
   7069..1       -  CDS            rop (fragment) (across the origin): Rop protein, which maintains plasmids at low copy number; rop
>Addgene plasmid #232957 | pAG415Gal_Gcn4 ILVtoED | addgene full sequence | sequence record 465891 | Addgene NGS Result
GACGAAAGGGCCTCGTGATACGCCTATTTTTATAGGTTAATGTCATGATAATAATGGTTTCTTAGGACGG
ATCGCTTGCCTGTAACTTACACGCGCCTCGTATCTTTTAATGATGGAATAATTTGGGAATTTACTCTGTG
TTTATTTATTTTTATGTTTTGTATTTGGATTTTAGAAAGTAAATAAAGAAGGTAGAAGAGTTACGGAATG
AAGAAAAAAAAATAAACAAAGGTTTAAAAAATTTCAACAAAAAGCGTACTTTACATATATATTTATTAGA
CAAGAAAAGCAGATTAAATAGATATACATTCGATTAACGATAAGTAAAATGTAAAATCACAGGATTTTCG
TGTGTGGTCTTCTACACAGACAAGATGAAACAATTCGGCATTAATACCTGAGAGCAGGAAGAGCAAGATA
AAAGGTAGTATTTGTTGGCGATCCCCCTAGAGTCTTTTACATCTTCGGAAAACAAAAACTATTTTTTCTT
TAATTTCTTTTTTTACTTTCTATTTTTAATTTATATATTTATATTAAAAAATTTAAATTATAATTATTTT
TATAGCACGTGATGAAAAGGACCCAGGTGGCACTTTTCGGGGAAATGTGCGCGGAACCCCTATTTGTTTA
TTTTTCTAAATACATTCAAATATGTATCCGCTCATGAGACAATAACCCTGATAAATGCTTCAATAATATT
GAAAAAGGAAGAGTATGAGTATTCAACATTTCCGTGTCGCCCTTATTCCCTTTTTTGCGGCATTTTGCCT
TCCTGTTTTTGCTCACCCAGAAACGCTGGTGAAAGTAAAAGATGCTGAAGATCAGTTGGGTGCACGAGTG
GGTTACATCGAACTGGATCTCAACAGCGGTAAGATCCTTGAGAGTTTTCGCCCCGAAGAACGTTTTCCAA
TGATGAGCACTTTTAAAGTTCTGCTATGTGGCGCGGTATTATCCCGTATTGACGCCGGGCAAGAGCAACT
CGGTCGCCGCATACACTATTCTCAGAATGACTTGGTTGAGTACTCACCAGTCACAGAAAAGCATCTTACG
GATGGCATGACAGTAAGAGAATTATGCAGTGCTGCCATAACCATGAGTGATAACACTGCGGCCAACTTAC
TTCTGACAACGATCGGAGGACCGAAGGAGCTAACCGCTTTTTTGCACAACATGGGGGATCATGTAACTCG
CCTTGATCGTTGGGAACCGGAGCTGAATGAAGCCATACCAAACGACGAGCGTGACACCACGATGCCTGTA
GCAATGGCAACAACGTTGCGCAAACTATTAACTGGCGAACTACTTACTCTAGCTTCCCGGCAACAATTAA
TAGACTGGATGGAGGCGGATAAAGTTGCAGGACCACTTCTGCGCTCGGCCCTTCCGGCTGGCTGGTTTAT
TGCTGATAAATCTGGAGCCGGTGAGCGTGGGTCTCGCGGTATCATTGCAGCACTGGGGCCAGATGGTAAG
CCCTCCCGTATCGTAGTTATCTACACGACGGGGAGTCAGGCAACTATGGATGAACGAAATAGACAGATCG
CTGAGATAGGTGCCTCACTGATTAAGCATTGGTAACTGTCAGACCAAGTTTACTCATATATACTTTAGAT
TGATTTAAAACTTCATTTTTAATTTAAAAGGATCTAGGTGAAGATCCTTTTTGATAATCTCATGACCAAA
ATCCCTTAACGTGAGTTTTCGTTCCACTGAGCGTCAGACCCCGTAGAAAAGATCAAAGGATCTTCTTGAG
ATCCTTTTTTTCTGCGCGTAATCTGCTGCTTGCAAACAAAAAAACCACCGCTACCAGCGGTGGTTTGTTT
GCCGGATCAAGAGCTACCAACTCTTTTTCCGAAGGTAACTGGCTTCAGCAGAGCGCAGATACCAAATACT
GTTCTTCTAGTGTAGCCGTAGTTAGGCCACCACTTCAAGAACTCTGTAGCACCGCCTACATACCTCGCTC
TGCTAATCCTGTTACCAGTGGCTGCTGCCAGTGGCGATAAGTCGTGTCTTACCGGGTTGGACTCAAGACG
ATAGTTACCGGATAAGGCGCAGCGGTCGGGCTGAACGGGGGGTTCGTGCACACAGCCCAGCTTGGAGCGA
ACGACCTACACCGAACTGAGATACCTACAGCGTGAGCTATGAGAAAGCGCCACGCTTCCCGAAGGGAGAA
AGGCGGACAGGTATCCGGTAAGCGGCAGGGTCGGAACAGGAGAGCGCACGAGGGAGCTTCCAGGGGGAAA
CGCCTGGTATCTTTATAGTCCTGTCGGGTTTCGCCACCTCTGACTTGAGCGTCGATTTTTGTGATGCTCG
TCAGGGGGGCGGAGCCTATGGAAAAACGCCAGCAACGCGGCCTTTTTACGGTTCCTGGCCTTTTGCTGGC
CTTTTGCTCACATGTTCTTTCCTGCGTTATCCCCTGATTCTGTGGATAACCGTATTACCGCCTTTGAGTG
AGCTGATACCGCTCGCCGCAGCCGAACGACCGAGCGCAGCGAGTCAGTGAGCGAGGAAGCGGAAGAGCGC
CCAATACGCAAACCGCCTCTCCCCGCGCGTTGGCCGATTCATTAATGCAGCTGGCACGACAGGTTTCCCG
ACTGGAAAGCGGGCAGTGAGCGCAACGCAATTAATGTGAGTTAGCTCACTCATTAGGCACCCCAGGCTTT
ACACTTTATGCTTCCGGCTCGTATGTTGTGTGGAATTGTGAGCGGATAACAATTTCACACAGGAAACAGC
TATGACCATGATTACGCCAAGCGCGCAATTAACCCTCACTAAAGGGAACAAAAGCTGGAGCTCTAGTACG
GATTAGAAGCCGCCGAGCGGGTGACAGCCCTCCGAAGGAAGACTCTCCTCCGTGCGTCCTCGTCTTCACC
GGTCGCGTTCCTGAAACGCAGATGTGCCTCGCGCCGCACTGCTCCGAACAATAAAGATTCTACAATACTA
GCTTTTATGGTTATGAAGAGGAAAAATTGGCAGTAACCTGGCCCCACAAACCTTCAAATGAACGAATCAA
ATTAACAACCATAGGATGATAATGCGATTAGTTTTTTAGCCTTATTTCTGGGGTAATTAATCAGCGAAGC
GATGATTTTTGATCTATTAACAGATATATAAATGCAAAAACTGCATAACCACTTTAACTAATACTTTCAA
CATTTTCGGTTTGTATTACTTCTTATTCAAATGTAATAAAAGTATCAACAAAAAATTGTTAATATACCTC
TATACTTTAACGTCAAGGAGAAAAAACCCCGGATTCTAGAACTAGTGGATCCCCCATCACAAGTTTGTAC
AAAAAAGCAGGCTTCGAGAACCTGTATTTTCAGGGTAGCATGAGCACCGATAGCACCCCGATGTTTGAAT
ATGAAAATCTGGAAGATAACAGCAAAGAGTGGACCAGCGATTTTGATAATGATGAACCGGAAACCACCGA
TGATGAAAGTGATGCAGATAAAGCAGATGAAAGCGGTAGCGGTTCAGGTAGCGGTAGTCCGGAAAGCAGC
GATCCGGCAGCACTGAAACGTGCCCGTAATACCGAAGCAGCACGTCGTAGCCGTGCACGTAAACTGCAGC
GTATGAAACAGTTAGAAGATAAGGTTGAAGAACTGCTGTGCAAAAACTATCACCTGGAAAATGAAGTTGC
CCGTCTGAAAAAGCTGGTTGGTGAACGTTAAGACCCAGCTTTCTTGTACAAAGTGGTGATGGGCTGCAGG
AATTCGATATCAAGCTCGAGTCATGTAATTAGTTATGTCACGCTTACATTCACGCCCTCCCCCCACATCC
GCTCTAACCGAAAAGGAAGGAGTTAGACAACCTGAAGTCTAGGTCCCTATTTATTTTTTTATAGTTATGT
TAGTATTAAGAACGTTATTTATATTTCAAATTTTTCTTTTTTTTCTGTACAGACGCGTGTACGCATGTAA
CATTATACTGAAAACCTTGCTTGAGAAGGTTTTGGGACGCTCGAAGGCTTTAATTTGCGGCCGGTACCCA
ATTCGCCCTATAGTGAGTCGTATTACGCGCGCTCACTGGCCGTCGTTTTACAACGTCGTGACTGGGAAAA
CCCTGGCGTTACCCAACTTAATCGCCTTGCAGCACATCCCCCTTTCGCCAGCTGGCGTAATAGCGAAGAG
GCCCGCACCGATCGCCCTTCCCAACAGTTGCGCAGCCTGAATGGCGAATGG
[124 nt withheld, positions 4182-4305]
C
[91 nt withheld, positions 4307-4397]
A
[49 nt withheld, positions 4399-4447]
CCTTTGACGTTGGAGTCCACGTTCTTT
[37 nt withheld, positions 4475-4511]
ACCCTATCTCGGTCTATTCTTTTGATTTATAAGGGATTTTGCCGATTTCGGCCTATTGGTTAAAAAATGA
GCTGATTTAACAAAAATTTAACGCGAATTTTAACAAAATATTAACGCTTACAATTTCCTGATGCGGTATT
TTCTCCTTACGCATCTGTGCGGTATTTCACACCGCATATCGACCGGTCGAGGAGAACTTCTAGTATATCT
ACATACCTAATATTATTGCCTTATTAAAAATGGAATCCCAACAATTACATCAAAATCCACATTCTCTTCA
AAATCAATTGTCCTGTACTTCCTTGTTCATGTGTGTTCAAAAACGTTATATTTATAGGATAATTATACTC
TATTTCTCAACAAGTAATTGGTTGTTTGGCCGAGCGGTCTAAGGCGCCTGATTCAAGAAATATCTTGACC
GCAGTTAACTGTGGGAATACTCAGGTATCGTAAGATGCAAGAGTTCGAATCTCTTAGCAACCATTATTTT
TTTCCTCAACATAACGAGAACACACAGGGGCGCTATCGCACAGAATCAAATTCGATGACTGGAAATTTTT
TGTTAATTTCAGAGGTCGCCTGACGCATATACCTTTTTCAACTGAAAAATTGGGAGAAAAAGGAAAGGTG
AGAGCGCCGGAACCGGCTTTTCATATAGAATAGAGAAGCGTTCATGACTAAATGCTTGCATCACAATACT
TGAAGTTGACAATATTATTTAAGGACCTATTGTTTTTTCCAATAGGTGGTTAGCAATCGTCTTACTTTCT
AACTTTTCTTACCTTTTACATTTCAGCAATATATATATATATATTTCAAGGATATACCATTCTAATGTCT
GCCCCTAAGAAGATCGTCGTTTTGCCAGGTGACCACGTTGGTCAAGAAATCACAGCCGAAGCCATTAAGG
TTCTTAAAGCTATTTCTGATGTTCGTTCCAATGTCAAGTTCGATTTCGAAAATCATTTAATTGGTGGTGC
TGCTATCGATGCTACAGGTGTTCCACTTCCAGATGAGGCGCTGGAAGCCTCCAAGAAGGCTGATGCCGTT
TTGTTAGGTGCTGTGGGTGGTCCTAAATGGGGTACCGGTAGTGTTAGACCTGAACAAGGTTTACTAAAAA
TCCGTAAAGAACTTCAATTGTACGCCAACTTAAGACCATGTAACTTTGCATCCGACTCTCTTTTAGACTT
ATCTCCAATCAAGCCACAATTTGCTAAAGGTACTGACTTCGTTGTTGTCAGAGAATTAGTGGGAGGTATT
TACTTTGGTAAGAGAAAGGAAGACGATGGTGATGGTGTCGCTTGGGATAGTGAACAATACACCGTTCCAG
AAGTGCAAAGAATCACAAGAATGGCCGCTTTCATGGCCCTACAACATGAGCCACCATTGCCTATTTGGTC
CTTGGATAAAGCTAATGTTTTGGCCTCTTCAAGATTATGGAGAAAAACTGTGGAGGAAACCATCAAGAAC
GAATTCCCTACATTGAAGGTTCAACATCAATTGATTGATTCTGCCGCCATGATCCTAGTTAAGAACCCAA
CCCACCTAAATGGTATTATAATCACCAGCAACATGTTTGGTGATATCATCTCCGATGAAGCCTCCGTTAT
CCCAGGTTCCTTGGGTTTGTTGCCATCTGCGTCCTTGGCCTCTTTGCCAGACAAGAACACCGCATTTGGT
TTGTACGAACCATGCCACGGTTCTGCTCCAGATTTGCCAAAGAATAAGGTCAACCCTATCGCCACTATCT
TGTCTGCTGCAATGATGTTGAAATTGTCATTGAACTTGCCTGAAGAAGGTAAGGCCATTGAAGATGCAGT
TAAAAAGGTTTTGGATGCAGGTATCAGAACTGGTGATTTAGGTGGTTCCAACAGTACCACCGAAGTCGGT
GATGCTGTCGCCGAAGAAGTTAAGAAAATCCTTGCTTAAAAAGATTCTCTTTTTTTATGATATTTGTACA
TAAACTTTATAAATGAAATTCATAATAGAAACGACACGAAATTACAAAATGGAATATGTTCATAGGGTAG
ACGAAACTATATACGCAATCTACATACATTTATCAAGAAGGAGAAAAAGGAGGATGTAAAGGAATACAGG
TAAGCAAATTGATACTAATGGCTCAACGTGATAAGGAAAAAGAATTGCACTTTAACATTAATATTGACAA
GGAGGAGGGCACCACACAAAAAGTTAGGTGTAACAGAAAATCATGAAACTATGATTCCTAATTTATATAT
TGGAGGATTTTCTCTAAAAAAAAAAAAATACAACAAATAAAAAACACTCAATGACCTGACCATTTGATGG
AGTTTAAGTCAATACCTTCTTGAACCATTTCCCATAATGGTGAAAGTTCCCTCAAGAATTTTACTCTGTC
AGAAACGGCCTTAACGACGTAGTCGATATGGTGCACTCTCAGTACAATCTGCTCTGATGCCGCATAGTTA
AGCCAGCCCCGACACCCGCCAACACCCGCTGACGCGCCCTGACGGGCTTGTCTGCTCCCGGCATCCGCTT
ACAGACAAGCTGTGACCGTCTCCGGGAGCTGCATGTGTCAGAGGTTTTCACCGTCATCACCGAAACGCGC
GA
